Addgene plasmid #14617: pGex-3x MKK4
Depositing lab: Roger Davis. Depositing organization: University of Massachusetts, Worcester. Publication: Independent human MAP-kinase signal transduction pathways defined by MEK and MKK isoforms. Derijard B, Raingeaud J, Barrett T, Wu IH, Han J, Ulevitch RJ, Davis RJ. Science. 1995 Feb 3. 267(5198):682-5. 10.1126/science.7839144 PubMed 7839144.
Backbone
  Vector backbone: pGex 3x
  Backbone manufacturer: amersham
  Backbone size w/o insert (bp): 4956
  Vector type: Bacterial Expression
Growth in bacteria
  Bacterial resistance: Ampicillin, 100 μg/mL
  Growth temperature: 37°C
  Growth strain: DH5alpha
  Copy number: High Copy
Gene/Insert
  Gene/Insert name: MKK4
  Species: H. sapiens (human)
  Insert size (bp): 1083
  Entrez Gene: MAP2K4 (a.k.a. JNKK, JNKK1, MAPKK4, MEK4, MKK4, PRKMK4, SAPKK-1, SAPKK1, SEK1, SERK1, SKK1)
  Tag / fusion protein: GST (C terminal on insert)
  Cloning method: Restriction Enzyme; 5′ cloning site Bam HI (not destroyed); 3′ cloning site EcoRI (not destroyed)
  Sequencing primers: 5′ pGex-3; 3′ pGex-5
Terms and licenses: Academic/Nonprofit Terms; Industry Terms: Not Available to Industry
How to cite: pGex-3x MKK4 was a gift from Roger Davis (Addgene plasmid # 14617 ; http://n2t.net/addgene:14617 ; RRID:Addgene_14617)
