[The description below was written by a language model from this plasmid's Addgene catalogue record.]
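Description:
pGex-3x MKK4 is a bacterial expression plasmid built on the pGEX-3X backbone (about 4.96 kb without insert), designed to produce a glutathione S-transferase fusion of human MKK4 in E. coli. It is maintained as a high-copy plasmid under ampicillin selection. No feature table accompanies the record, so the promoter, origin and other backbone elements are not explicitly listed. pGEX-series vectors generally drive expression from the IPTG-inducible tac promoter, carry lacIq for repression, and use a pBR322-type origin. The 3X version encodes a Factor Xa cleavage site between GST and the cloning site, which allows the tag to be removed.

The insert is a 1083 bp fragment of human MAP2K4 (also known as MKK4, SEK1, JNKK1 or MEK4), cloned by restriction digestion between BamHI at the 5′ end and EcoRI at the 3′ end, with both sites preserved. MAP2K4 encodes a dual-specificity MAP kinase kinase that phosphorylates and activates JNK and also p38 MAP kinases in stress-responsive signalling. The catalogue entry lists the GST tag as "C terminal on insert". In the standard pGEX architecture, however, GST lies upstream of the BamHI/EcoRI cloning sites and would therefore sit at the N terminus of the fusion, so this field should be treated with caution. The record also does not state whether the insert encodes the full-length protein or carries any mutations.

The construct is suited to making recombinant GST-MKK4 that can be purified on glutathione affinity resin. Such protein can serve in in vitro kinase assays, as an activator or substrate when reconstituting MAP kinase cascades, or in pull-down binding studies. These uses fit the associated work defining distinct human MAP kinase pathways by their MEK and MKK isoforms.
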