>Addgene plasmid #14617 | pGex-3x MKK4 | addgene partial sequence | sequence record 21808 | 14617 with pGEX-3
GCGCGAGGCAGATCGTCAGTCAGTCACGATGAATTCCCAGCTTGATATCGAATTCCGTCAGCAGCATGCA
GGGTAAACGCAAAGCACTGAAGTTGAATTTTGCAAATCCACCTTTCAAATCTACAGCAAGGTTTACTCTG
AATCCCAATCCTACAGGAGTTCAAAACCCACACATAGAGAGACTGAGAACACACAGCATTGAGTCATCAG
GAAAACTGAAGATCTCCCCTGAACAACACTGGGATTTCACTGCAGAGGACTTGAAAGACCTTGGAGAAAT
TGGACGAGGAGCTTATGGTTCTGTCAACAAAATGGTCCACAAACCAAGTGGGCAAATAATGGCAGTTAAA
AGAATTCGGTCAACAGTGGATGAAAAAGAACAAAAACAACTTCTTATGGATTTGGATGTAGTAATGCGGA
GTAGTGATTGCCCATACATTGTTCAGTTTTATGGTGCACTCTTCAGAGAGGGTGACTGTTGGATCTGTAT
GGAACTCATGTCTACCTCGTTTGATAAGTTTTACAAATATGTATATAGTGTATTAGATGATGTTATTCCA
GAAGAAATTTTAGGCAAAATCACTTTAGCAACTGTGAAAGCACTAAACCACTTAAAAGAAAACTTGAAAA
TTATTCACAGAGATATCAAACCTTCCAATATTCTTCTGGACAGAAGTGGAAATATTAAGCTCTGTGACTT
CGGCATCAGTGGACAGCTTGTGGACTCTATTGCCAAGACAAGAGATGCTGGCTGTAGGCCATACATGGCA
CCTGAAAGAATAGACCCAAGCGCATCACGACAAGGATATGATGTCCGCTCTGATGTCTGGAGTTTGGGGA
TCACATTGTATGAGTTGGCCACAGGCCGATCT
