>Addgene plasmid #14617 | pGex-3x MKK4 | addgene partial sequence | sequence record 21809 | 14617 with pGEX5'
ATCGGATCTGATCGAAGGTCGTGGGATCCCCGATTTTACAAACATAGCATGCGACCTCAACGGCACGTTC
TTCATACATCAAAATAAAGGGATGTTTCAGAAGCTCTTTATACTTTGGCCTTTTGGATTCATCCTTCGTA
AGGCACAAGTTGACAAAGTTGATGAAACTCGGGGAGAATTCCCTTTCCTCAGAATTACTCAGCTGCGGAG
GATCTCCTTTCACGACTTGTGTTAGTTGATCAAATACACTATTCCACTTTGGATAAGGAAATCGGCCTGT
GGCCAACTCATACAATGTGATCCCCAAACTCCAGACATCAGAGCGGACATCATATCCTTGTCGTGATGCG
CTTGGGTCTATTCTTTCAGGTGCCATGTATGGCCTACAGCCAGCATCTCTTGTCTTGGCAATAGAGTCCA
CAAGCTGTCCACTGATGCCGAAGTCACAGAGCTTAATATTTCCACTTCTGTCCAGAAGAATATTGGAAGG
TTTGATATCTCTGTGAATAATTTTCAAGTTTTCTTTTAAGTGGTTTAGTGCTTTCACAGTTGCTAAAGTG
ATTTTGCCTAAAATTTCTTCTGGAATAACATCATCTAATACACTATATACATATTTGTAAAACTTATCAA
ACGAGGTAGACATGAGTTCCATACAGATCCAACAGTCACCCTCTCTGAAGAGTGCACCATAAAACTGAAC
AATGTATGGGCAATCACTACTCCGCATTACTACATCCAAATCCA
